Addgene plasmid #115984: pSW549 YFP/mVenus
Purpose: entry vector for GreenGate cloning method, CDS
Depositing lab: Jan Lohmann. Depositing organization: Universitaet Heidelberg. Publication: A Comprehensive Toolkit for Inducible, Cell Type-Specific Gene Expression in Arabidopsis. Schurholz AK, Lopez-Salmeron V, Li Z, Forner J, Wenzl C, Gaillochet C, Augustin S, Vilches-Barro A, Fuchs M, Gebert M, Lohmann JU, Greb T, Wolf S. Plant Physiol. 2018 Jul 19. pii: pp.18.00463. doi: 10.1104/pp.18.00463. PubMed 30026289.
Backbone
  Vector backbone: C000
  Vector type: Unspecified
Growth in bacteria
  Bacterial resistance: Ampicillin, 100 μg/mL
  Growth temperature: 37°C
  Growth strain: DH5alpha
  Copy number: High Copy
Gene/Insert
  Gene/Insert name: mVenus
  Insert size (bp): 717
  Cloning method: Restriction Enzyme; 5′ cloning site Unknown (unknown if destroyed); 3′ cloning site Unknown (unknown if destroyed)
Terms and licenses: Academic/Nonprofit Terms; Industry Terms: Not Available to Industry
How to cite: pSW549 YFP/mVenus was a gift from Jan Lohmann (Addgene plasmid # 115984 ; http://n2t.net/addgene:115984 ; RRID:Addgene_115984)
