[The description below was written by a language model from this plasmid's Addgene catalogue record and pLannotate feature annotations shown in this document.]
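Description:
pSW549 YFP/mVenus is a small (about 3.4 kb) bacterial entry vector for the GreenGate modular cloning system, built on the backbone the record calls C000 and designated as a CDS module. It is a cloning intermediate rather than an expression plasmid. It is maintained in E. coli through a high-copy ColE1/pUC-type origin and selected with ampicillin via the bla β-lactamase gene under its own promoter. The remaining annotated backbone pieces are remnants of its pUC/pBR322-style ancestry: short fragments of lacI, lacZα, rop and the bom region, plus the CAP binding site, lac promoter and lac operator.

The payload is a 717 bp coding sequence for the yellow fluorescent protein mVenus, which the automated annotation labels as Venus, an Aequorea victoria-derived, rapidly maturing YFP. It sits between an upstream SP6 promoter and a downstream, oppositely oriented T7 promoter, the usual phage promoter pair flanking the insertion site of this type of cloning vector. No plant promoter or terminator is annotated, which is consistent with its role as a single-part module. In GreenGate, such entry plasmids supply one standardised element that is released by a type IIS restriction enzyme and ligated in a defined order with promoter, tag, terminator and resistance modules into a plant transformation vector. The record does not list the flanking cloning sites or overhangs.

According to the associated publication title, the plasmid belongs to a toolkit for inducible, cell type-specific gene expression in Arabidopsis, where it provides a fluorescent reporter coding sequence for assembled constructs.
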