Features (pLannotate 1.2.2; 13 found; start..end, strand, type, name):
     96..200     +  promoter       AmpR promoter: bla
    201..1061    +  CDS            AmpR: β-lactamase; bla; confers resistance to ampicillin, carbenicillin, and related antibiotics
   1232..1820    +  rep_origin     ori: high-copy-number ColE1/pMB1/pBR322/pUC origin of replication
   2003..2095    +  CDS            lacI (fragment): lac repressor; lacI; The lac repressor binds to the lac operator to inhibit transcription in E. coli. This inhibition can be relieved by adding lactose or isopropyl-β-D-thiogalactopyranoside (IPTG).
   2108..2129    +  protein_bind   CAP binding site: CAP binding activates transcription in the presence of cAMP. E. coli catabolite activator protein
   2144..2174    +  promoter       lac promoter: promoter for the E. coli lac operon
   2182..2198    +  protein_bind   lac operator: The lac repressor binds to the lac operator to inhibit transcription in E. coli. This inhibition can be relieved by adding lactose or isopropyl-β-D-thiogalactopyranoside (IPTG). lac repressor encoded by lacI
   2212..2230    +  promoter       SP6 promoter: promoter for bacteriophage SP6 RNA polymerase
   2254..2970    +  CDS            Venus: Venus is a basic (constitutively fluorescent) yellow fluorescent protein published in 2002, derived from Aequorea victoria. It is reported to be a rapidly-maturing weak dimer with moderate acid sensitivity.
   2992..3010    -  promoter       T7 promoter: promoter for bacteriophage T7 RNA polymerase
   3012..3164    +  CDS            lacZα (fragment): LacZα fragment of β-galactosidase; lacZ fragment
   3170..3269    -  misc_feature   bom (fragment): basis of mobility region from pBR322
   3371..1       -  CDS            rop (fragment) (across the origin): Rop protein, which maintains plasmids at low copy number; rop
>Addgene plasmid #115984 | pSW549 YFP/mVenus | addgene full sequence | sequence record 227147 | Addgene NGS Result
GACGAAAGGGCCTCGTGATACGCCTATTTTTATAGGTTAATGTCATGATAATAATGGTTTCTTAGACGTC
AGGTGGCACTTTTCGGGGAAATGTGCGCGGAACCCCTATTTGTTTATTTTTCTAAATACATTCAAATATG
TATCCGCTCATGAGACAATAACCCTGATAAATGCTTCAATAATATTGAAAAAGGAAGAGTATGAGTATTC
AACATTTCCGTGTCGCCCTTATTCCCTTTTTTGCGGCATTTTGCCTTCCTGTTTTTGCTCACCCAGAAAC
GCTGGTGAAAGTAAAAGATGCTGAAGATCAGTTGGGTGCACGAGTGGGTTACATCGAACTGGATCTCAAC
AGCGGTAAGATCCTTGAGAGTTTTCGCCCCGAAGAACGTTTTCCAATGATGAGCACTTTTAAAGTTCTGC
TATGTGGCGCGGTATTATCCCGTATTGACGCCGGGCAAGAGCAACTCGGTCGCCGCATACACTATTCTCA
GAATGACTTGGTTGAGTACTCACCAGTCACAGAAAAGCATCTTACGGATGGCATGACAGTAAGAGAATTA
TGCAGTGCTGCCATAACCATGAGTGATAACACTGCGGCCAACTTACTTCTGACAACGATCGGAGGACCGA
AGGAGCTAACCGCTTTTTTGCACAACATGGGGGATCATGTAACTCGCCTTGATCGTTGGGAACCGGAGCT
GAATGAAGCCATACCAAACGACGAGCGTGACACCACGATGCCTGTAGCAATGGCAACAACGTTGCGCAAA
CTATTAACTGGCGAACTACTTACTCTAGCTTCCCGGCAACAATTAATAGACTGGATGGAGGCGGATAAAG
TTGCAGGACCACTTCTGCGCTCGGCCCTTCCGGCTGGCTGGTTTATTGCTGATAAATCTGGAGCCGGTGA
GCGTGGCTCTCGAGGTATCATTGCAGCACTGGGGCCAGATGGTAAGCCCTCCCGTATCGTAGTTATCTAC
ACGACGGGGAGTCAGGCAACTATGGATGAACGAAATAGACAGATCGCTGAGATAGGTGCCTCACTGATTA
AGCATTGGTAACTGTCAGACCAAGTTTACTCATATATACTTTAGATTGATTTAAAACTTCATTTTTAATT
TAAAAGGATCTAGGTGAAGATCCTTTTTGATAATCTCATGACCAAAATCCCTTAACGTGAGTTTTCGTTC
CACTGAGCGTCAGACCCCGTAGAAAAGATCAAAGGATCTTCTTGAGATCCTTTTTTTCTGCGCGTAATCT
GCTGCTTGCAAACAAAAAAACCACCGCTACCAGCGGTGGTTTGTTTGCCGGATCAAGAGCTACCAACTCT
TTTTCCGAAGGTAACTGGCTTCAGCAGAGCGCAGATACCAAATACTGTTCTTCTAGTGTAGCCGTAGTTA
GGCCACCACTTCAAGAACTCTGTAGCACCGCCTACATACCTCGCTCTGCTAATCCTGTTACCAGTGGCTG
CTGCCAGTGGCGATAAGTCGTGTCTTACCGGGTTGGACTCAAGACGATAGTTACCGGATAAGGCGCAGCG
GTCGGGCTGAACGGGGGGTTCGTGCACACAGCCCAGCTTGGAGCGAACGACCTACACCGAACTGAGATAC
CTACAGCGTGAGCTATGAGAAAGCGCCACGCTTCCCGAAGGGAGAAAGGCGGACAGGTATCCGGTAAGCG
GCAGGGTCGGAACAGGAGAGCGCACGAGGGAGCTTCCAGGGGGAAACGCCTGGTATCTTTATAGTCCTGT
CGGGTTTCGCCACCTCTGACTTGAGCGTCGATTTTTGTGATGCTCGTCAGGGGGGCGGAGCCTATGGAAA
AACGCCAGCAACGCGGCCTTTTTACGGTTCCTGGCCTTTTGCTGGCCTTTTGCTCACATGTTCTTTCCTG
CGTTATCCCCTGATTCTGTGGATAACCGTATTACCGCCTTTGAGTGAGCTGATACCGCTCGCCGCAGCCG
AACGACCGAGCGCAGCGAGTCAGTGAGCGAGGAAGCGGAAGAGCGCCCAATACGCAAACCGCCTCTCCCC
GCGCGTTGGCCGATTCATTAATGCAGCTGGCACGACAGGTTTCCCGACTGGAAAGCGGGCAGTGAGCGCA
ACGCAATTAATGTGAGTTAGCTCACTCATTAGGCACCCCAGGCTTTACACTTTATGCTTCCGGCTCGTAT
GTTGTGTGGAATTGTGAGCGGATAACAATTTCACACGAGCTATTTAGGTGACACTATAGAAGTGAAGCTT
GGTCTCAGGCTCCATGGTGAGCAAGGGCGAGGAGCTGTTCACCGGGGTGGTGCCCATCCTGGTCGAGCTG
GACGGCGACGTAAACGGCCACAAGTTCAGCGTGTCCGGCGAGGGCGAGGGCGATGCCACCTACGGCAAGC
TGACCCTGAAGCTGATCTGCACCACCGGCAAGCTGCCCGTGCCCTGGCCCACCCTCGTGACCACCCTGGG
CTACGGCCTGCAGTGCTTCGCCCGCTACCCCGACCACATGAAGCAGCACGACTTCTTCAAGTCCGCCATG
CCCGAAGGCTACGTCCAGGAGCGCACCATCTTCTTCAAGGACGACGGCAACTACAAGACCCGCGCCGAGG
TGAAGTTCGAGGGCGACACCCTGGTGAACCGCATCGAGCTGAAGGGCATCGACTTCAAGGAGGACGGCAA
CATCCTGGGGCACAAGCTGGAGTACAACTACAACAGCCACAACGTCTATATCACCGCCGACAAGCAGAAG
AACGGCATCAAGGCCAACTTCAAGATCCGCCACAACATCGAGGACGGCGGCGTGCAGCTCGCCGACCACT
ACCAGCAGAACACCCCCATCGGCGACGGCCCCGTGCTGCTGCCCGACAACCACTACCTGAGCTACCAGTC
CGCCCTGAGCAAAGACCCCAACGAGAAGCGCGATCACATGGTCCTGCTGGAGTTCGTGACCGCCGCCGGG
ATCACTCTCGGCATGGACGAGCTGTACAAGTCAGTGAGACCGAATTCTCGCCCTATAGTGAGTCGTATTA
CCTGGCCGTCGTTTTACAACGTCGTGACTGGGAAAACCCTGGCGTTACCCAACTTAATCGCCTTGCAGCA
CATCCCCCTTTCGCCAGCTGGCGTAATAGCGAAGAGGCCCGCACCGATCGCCCTTCCCAACAGTTGCGCA
GCCTGAATGGCGAATGGCGCCTGATGCGGTATTTTCTCCTTACGCATCTGTGCGGTATTTCACACCGCAT
ATGGTGCACTCTCAGTACAATCTGCTCTGATGCCGCATAGTTAAGCCAGCCCCGACACCCGCCAACACCC
GCTGACGCGCCCTGACGGGCTTGTCTGCTCCCGGCATCCGCTTACAGACAAGCTGTGACCGTCTCCGGGA
GCTGCATGTGTCAGAGGTTTTCACCGTCATCACCGAAACGCGCGA
